Addgene plasmid #41572: NTM (FLM-PC1Δ137)
Depositing lab: Thomas Weimbs. Depositing organization: University of California, Santa Barbara. Publication: Polycystin-1 regulates STAT activity by a dual mechanism. Talbot JJ, Shillingford JM, Vasanth S, Doerr N, Mukherjee S, Kinter MT, Watnick T, Weimbs T. Proc Natl Acad Sci U S A. 2011 May 10;108(19):7985-90. Epub 2011 Apr 25. 10.1073/pnas.1103816108 PubMed 21518865.
Backbone
  Vector backbone: pcDNA4/TO
  Backbone manufacturer: Invitrogen
  Backbone size w/o insert (bp): 5100
  Total vector size (bp): 6268
  Modifications to backbone: stop codon before the NotI restriction site
  Vector type: Mammalian Expression
  Selectable markers: Zeocin
Growth in bacteria
  Bacterial resistance: Ampicillin, 100 μg/mL
  Growth temperature: 37°C
  Growth strain: DH5alpha
  Copy number: Unknown
Gene/Insert
  Gene/Insert name: PKD1 (alt name: Polycystin-1)
  Species: H. sapiens (human)
  Mutation: sequence of PKD1 FLM from 4078 - 4273
  Entrez Gene: PKD1 (a.k.a. PBP, PC1, Pc-1, TRPP1)
  Tag / fusion protein: CD16.7 (N terminal on insert)
Resource information
  A portion of this plasmid was derived from a plasmid made by: Insert originally obtained from Dr. Gerd Walz, Freiburg, Germany
Terms and licenses: Academic/Nonprofit Terms; Industry Terms: Not Available to Industry
Depositor comments: 5' cloning site: HindIII 3' cloning site: NotI Note: stop codon is prior to the myc-His tag. Therefore, no C-terminal tag is expressed
How to cite: NTM (FLM-PC1Δ137) was a gift from Thomas Weimbs (Addgene plasmid # 41572 ; http://n2t.net/addgene:41572 ; RRID:Addgene_41572)
