[The description below was written by a language model from this plasmid's Addgene catalogue record and pLannotate feature annotations shown in this document.]
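Description:
NTM (FLM-PC1Δ137) is a mammalian expression plasmid built on the Invitrogen pcDNA4/TO backbone, about 6.3 kb in total. It is propagated in E. coli through a high-copy ColE1/pUC-type origin with ampicillin selection (AmpR under its own bla promoter), and it also carries an f1 origin. For selection in mammalian cells it contains a Zeocin resistance cassette, in which the Sh ble gene is driven by the SV40 early promoter (with the bacterial EM7 promoter immediately upstream) and terminated by an SV40 poly(A) signal.

The expression cassette uses the CMV enhancer/promoter followed by short tet operator matches. This fits the pcDNA4/TO design, where transcription is constitutive in ordinary cells but can be repressed and then induced with tetracycline in cells that express the Tet repressor. The insert was cloned between HindIII and NotI and is followed by the bGH poly(A) signal. It encodes a chimeric membrane protein in which an N-terminal CD16.7 module is fused to a C-terminal portion of human polycystin-1 (PKD1), recorded as residues 4078–4273 of the "FLM" construct. The feature table detects the CD16 (FCGR3) extracellular portion but does not annotate the remainder of the module or the PKD1 segment that lies between it and the poly(A) signal. A stop codon was placed before the NotI site, so the vector's myc-His tag is not translated and the protein has no C-terminal tag.

The name suggests a truncation removing the last 137 residues of the polycystin-1 tail, though the record does not spell this out. The associated publication concerns the regulation of STAT activity by polycystin-1, which indicates use as a membrane-anchored tail deletion construct in signalling studies.
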