Features (pLannotate 1.2.2; 23 found; start..end, strand, type, name):
     81..698     +  CDS            FCGR3B (fragment): FCG3B_HUMAN - Also known as CD16B, FCG3, FCGR3, IGFR3. Experimental evidence at protein level: Swiss-Prot protein existence level 1. Receptor for the Fc region of immunoglobulins gamma. Low affinity receptor. Binds complexed or aggregated IgG and also monomeric IgG. Contrary to III-A, is not capable to mediate antibody-dependent cytotoxicity and phagocytosis. May serve as a trap for immune complexes in the peripheral circulation which does not activate neutrophils. From Homo sapiens (Human).
   1304..1528    +  polyA_signal   bGH poly(A) signal: bovine growth hormone polyadenylation signal
   1532..1553    +  promoter       SV40 promoter (fragment): SV40 enhancer and early promoter
   1574..2002    +  rep_origin     f1 ori (sequence partly withheld): f1 bacteriophage origin of replication; arrow indicates direction of (+) strand synthesis
   2016..2346    +  promoter       SV40 promoter: SV40 enhancer and early promoter
   2394..2441    +  promoter       EM7 promoter: synthetic bacterial promoter&nbsp
   2460..2834    +  CDS            BleoR: antibiotic-binding protein; Sh ble from Streptoalloteichus hindustanus; confers resistance to bleomycin, phleomycin, and Zeocin™
   2844..2969    +  CDS            ble (fragment): BLE_KLEPN - Experimental evidence at protein level: Swiss-Prot protein existence level 1. Binding protein with a strong affinity to the bleomycin family of antibiotics. Binds to CL990; an antimitotic-antibiotic compound. From Klebsiella pneumoniae.
   2964..3085    +  polyA_signal   SV40 poly(A) signal: SV40 polyadenylation signal
   3158..3174    -  protein_bind   lac operator: The lac repressor binds to the lac operator to inhibit transcription in E. coli. This inhibition can be relieved by adding lactose or isopropyl-β-D-thiogalactopyranoside (IPTG). lac repressor encoded by lacI
   3182..3212    -  promoter       lac promoter: promoter for the E. coli lac operon
   3227..3248    -  protein_bind   CAP binding site: CAP binding activates transcription in the presence of cAMP. E. coli catabolite activator protein
   3261..3353    -  CDS            lacI (fragment): lac repressor; lacI; The lac repressor binds to the lac operator to inhibit transcription in E. coli. This inhibition can be relieved by adding lactose or isopropyl-β-D-thiogalactopyranoside (IPTG).
   3536..4124    -  rep_origin     ori: high-copy-number ColE1/pMB1/pBR322/pUC origin of replication
   4295..5155    -  CDS            AmpR: β-lactamase; bla; confers resistance to ampicillin, carbenicillin, and related antibiotics
   5156..5260    -  promoter       AmpR promoter: bla
   5327..5371    -  misc_feature   bom (fragment): basis of mobility region from pBR322
   5526..5905    +  enhancer       CMV enhancer: human cytomegalovirus immediate early enhancer
   5978..5995    -  promoter       CMV promoter (fragment): human cytomegalovirus (CMV) immediate early promoter
   6058..6109    +  promoter       CMVd2 promoter: truncated human cytomegalovirus (CMV) immediate early promoter that yields moderately reduced expression relative to the full-length promoter
   6111..6130    +  promoter       PLtetO-1 promoter (fragment): modified phage lambda PL promoter with tet operator sites (Lutz and Bujard, 1997)
   6132..6151    +  promoter       PLtetO-1 promoter (fragment): modified phage lambda PL promoter with tet operator sites (Lutz and Bujard, 1997)
   6159..6192    +  promoter       TRE3GV promoter (fragment): 3rd-generation Tet-responsive promoter that can be activated by binding of Tet-On® 3G, optimized for retroviral and lentiviral vectors
>Addgene plasmid #41572 | NTM (FLM-PC1Δ137) | depositor full sequence | sequence record 59313 | NTM (FLM-PC1Δ137) sequence 6268 bps
AAGCTTCTAGAGATCCCTCGACCTCGAGATCCATTGTGCTCTAAAGATCTTTGGTGACTTGTCCACTCCA
GTGTGGCATCATGTGGCAGCTGCTCCTCCCAACTGCTCTGCTACTTCTAGTTTCAGCTGGCATGCGGACT
GAAGATCTCCCAAAGGCTGTGGTGTTCCTGGAGCCTCAATGGTACAGCGTGCTTGAGAAGGACAGTGTGA
CTCTGAAGTGCCAGGGAGCCTACTCCCCTGAGGACAATTCCACACAGTGGTTTCACAATGAGAGCCTCAT
CTCAAGCCAGGCCTCGAGCTACTTCATTGACGCTGCCACAGTCAACGACAGTGGAGAGTACAGGTGCCAG
ACAAACCTCTCCACCCTCAGTGACCCGGTGCAGCTAGAAGTCCATATCGGCTGGCTGTTGCTCCAGGCCC
CTCGGTGGGTGTTCAAGGAGGAAGACCCTATTCACCTGAGGTGTCACAGCTGGAAGAACACTGCTCTGCA
TAAGGTCACATATTTACAGAATGGCAAAGACAGGAAGTATTTTCATCATAATTCTGACTTCCACATTCCA
AAAGCCACACTCAAAGATAGCGGCTCCTACTTCTGCAGGGGGCTTGTTGGGAGTAAAAATGTGTCTTCAG
AGACTGTGAACATCACCATCACTCAAGGTTTGGCAGTGTCAACCATCTCATCATTCTCTCCACCTGGCGC
GGATCCACCAAGGGCCTCTGCCCTCCCTGCCCCACCGACAGGCTCCGCCCTCCCTGACCCGCAGACAGCC
TCTGCCCTCCCTGACCCGCCAGCAGCCTCTGCCCTCCCTGCGGCCCTGGCGGTGATCTCCTTCCTCCTCG
GGCTGGGCCTGGGGGTGGCGTGTGTGCTGGCGAGGACGCGTGAGTCCTGGCACTTGTCACCCCTGCTGTG
TGTGGGGCTCTGGGCACTGCGGCTGTGGGGCGCCCTACGGCTGGGGGCTGTTATTCTCCGCTGGCGCTAC
CACGCCTTGCGTGGAGAGCTGTACCGGCCGGCCTGGGAGCCCCAGGACTACGAGATGGTGGAGTTGTTCC
TGCGCAGGCTGCGCCTCTGGATGGGCCTCAGCAAGGTCAAGGAGTTCCGCCACAAAGTCCGCTTTGAAGG
GATGGAGCCGCTGCCCTCTCGCTCCTCCAGGGGCTCCTAGGGCGGCCGCTCGAGAACAAAAACTCATCTC
AGAAGAGGATCTGGGGCCCTTCGAACAAAAACTCATCTCAGAAGAGGATCTGAATATGCATACCGGTCAT
CATCACCATCACCATTGAGTTTAAACCCGCTGATCAGCCTCGACTGTGCCTTCTAGTTGCCAGCCATCTG
TTGTTTGCCCCTCCCCCGTGCCTTCCTTGACCCTGGAAGGTGCCACTCCCACTGTCCTTTCCTAATAAAA
TGAGGAAATTGCATCGCATTGTCTGAGTAGGTGTCATTCTATTCTGGGGGGTGGGGTGGGGCAGGACAGC
AAGGGGGAGGATTGGGAAGACAATAGCAGGCATGCTGGGGATGCGGTGGGCTCTATGGCTTCTGAGGCGG
AAAGAACCAGCTGGGGCTCTAGGGGGTATCCCC
[124 nt withheld, positions 1574-1697]
C
[32 nt withheld, positions 1699-1730]
CA
[57 nt withheld, positions 1733-1789]
A
[49 nt withheld, positions 1791-1839]
CCTTTGACGTTGGAGTCCACGTTCTTT
[37 nt withheld, positions 1867-1903]
ACCCTATCTCGGTCTATTCTTTTGATTTATAAGGGATTTTGGGGATTTCGGCCTATTGGTTAAAAAATGA
GCTGATTTAACAAAAATTTAACGCGAATTAATTCTGTGGAATGTGTGTCAGTTAGGGTGTGGAAAGTCCC
CAGGCTCCCCAGGCAGGCAGAAGTATGCAAAGCATGCATCTCAATTAGTCAGCAACCAGGTGTGGAAAGT
CCCCAGGCTCCCCAGCAGGCAGAAGTATGCAAAGCATGCATCTCAATTAGTCAGCAACCATAGTCCCGCC
CCTAACTCCGCCCATCCCGCCCCTAACTCCGCCCAGTTCCGCCCATTCTCCGCCCCATGGCTGACTAATT
TTTTTTATTTATGCAGAGGCCGAGGCCGCCTCTGCCTCTGAGCTATTCCAGAAGTAGTGAGGAGGCTTTT
TTGGAGGCCTAGGCTTTTGCAAAAAGCTCCCGGGAGCTTGTATATCCATTTTCGGATCTGATCAGCACGT
GTTGACAATTAATCATCGGCATAGTATATCGGCATAGTATAATACGACAAGGTGAGGAACTAAACCATGG
CCAAGTTGACCAGTGCCGTTCCGGTGCTCACCGCGCGCGACGTCGCCGGAGCGGTCGAGTTCTGGACCGA
CCGGCTCGGGTTCTCCCGGGACTTCGTGGAGGACGACTTCGCCGGTGTGGTCCGGGACGACGTGACCCTG
TTCATCAGCGCGGTCCAGGACCAGGTGGTGCCGGACAACACCCTGGCCTGGGTGTGGGTGCGCGGCCTGG
ACGAGCTGTACGCCGAGTGGTCGGAGGTCGTGTCCACGAACTTCCGGGACGCCTCCGGGCCGGCCATGAC
CGAGATCGGCGAGCAGCCGTGGGGGCGGGAGTTCGCCCTGCGCGACCCGGCCGGCAACTGCGTGCACTTC
GTGGCCGAGGAGCAGGACTGACACGTGCTACGAGATTTCGATTCCACCGCCGCCTTCTATGAAAGGTTGG
GCTTCGGAATCGTTTTCCGGGACGCCGGCTGGATGATCCTCCAGCGCGGGGATCTCATGCTGGAGTTCTT
CGCCCACCCCAACTTGTTTATTGCAGCTTATAATGGTTACAAATAAAGCAATAGCATCACAAATTTCACA
AATAAAGCATTTTTTTCACTGCATTCTAGTTGTGGTTTGTCCAAACTCATCAATGTATCTTATCATGTCT
GTATACCGTCGACCTCTAGCTAGAGCTTGGCGTAATCATGGTCATAGCTGTTTCCTGTGTGAAATTGTTA
TCCGCTCACAATTCCACACAACATACGAGCCGGAAGCATAAAGTGTAAAGCCTGGGGTGCCTAATGAGTG
AGCTAACTCACATTAATTGCGTTGCGCTCACTGCCCGCTTTCCAGTCGGGAAACCTGTCGTGCCAGCTGC
ATTAATGAATCGGCCAACGCGCGGGGAGAGGCGGTTTGCGTATTGGGCGCTCTTCCGCTTCCTCGCTCAC
TGACTCGCTGCGCTCGGTCGTTCGGCTGCGGCGAGCGGTATCAGCTCACTCAAAGGCGGTAATACGGTTA
TCCACAGAATCAGGGGATAACGCAGGAAAGAACATGTGAGCAAAAGGCCAGCAAAAGGCCAGGAACCGTA
AAAAGGCCGCGTTGCTGGCGTTTTTCCATAGGCTCCGCCCCCCTGACGAGCATCACAAAAATCGACGCTC
AAGTCAGAGGTGGCGAAACCCGACAGGACTATAAAGATACCAGGCGTTTCCCCCTGGAAGCTCCCTCGTG
CGCTCTCCTGTTCCGACCCTGCCGCTTACCGGATACCTGTCCGCCTTTCTCCCTTCGGGAAGCGTGGCGC
TTTCTCAATGCTCACGCTGTAGGTATCTCAGTTCGGTGTAGGTCGTTCGCTCCAAGCTGGGCTGTGTGCA
CGAACCCCCCGTTCAGCCCGACCGCTGCGCCTTATCCGGTAACTATCGTCTTGAGTCCAACCCGGTAAGA
CACGACTTATCGCCACTGGCAGCAGCCACTGGTAACAGGATTAGCAGAGCGAGGTATGTAGGCGGTGCTA
CAGAGTTCTTGAAGTGGTGGCCTAACTACGGCTACACTAGAAGGACAGTATTTGGTATCTGCGCTCTGCT
GAAGCCAGTTACCTTCGGAAAAAGAGTTGGTAGCTCTTGATCCGGCAAACAAACCACCGCTGGTAGCGGT
GGTTTTTTTGTTTGCAAGCAGCAGATTACGCGCAGAAAAAAAGGATCTCAAGAAGATCCTTTGATCTTTT
CTACGGGGTCTGACGCTCAGTGGAACGAAAACTCACGTTAAGGGATTTTGGTCATGAGATTATCAAAAAG
GATCTTCACCTAGATCCTTTTAAATTAAAAATGAAGTTTTAAATCAATCTAAAGTATATATGAGTAAACT
TGGTCTGACAGTTACCAATGCTTAATCAGTGAGGCACCTATCTCAGCGATCTGTCTATTTCGTTCATCCA
TAGTTGCCTGACTCCCCGTCGTGTAGATAACTACGATACGGGAGGGCTTACCATCTGGCCCCAGTGCTGC
AATGATACCGCGAGACCCACGCTCACCGGCTCCAGATTTATCAGCAATAAACCAGCCAGCCGGAAGGGCC
GAGCGCAGAAGTGGTCCTGCAACTTTATCCGCCTCCATCCAGTCTATTAATTGTTGCCGGGAAGCTAGAG
TAAGTAGTTCGCCAGTTAATAGTTTGCGCAACGTTGTTGCCATTGCTACAGGCATCGTGGTGTCACGCTC
GTCGTTTGGTATGGCTTCATTCAGCTCCGGTTCCCAACGATCAAGGCGAGTTACATGATCCCCCATGTTG
TGCAAAAAAGCGGTTAGCTCCTTCGGTCCTCCGATCGTTGTCAGAAGTAAGTTGGCCGCAGTGTTATCAC
TCATGGTTATGGCAGCACTGCATAATTCTCTTACTGTCATGCCATCCGTAAGATGCTTTTCTGTGACTGG
TGAGTACTCAACCAAGTCATTCTGAGAATAGTGTATGCGGCGACCGAGTTGCTCTTGCCCGGCGTCAATA
CGGGATAATACCGCGCCACATAGCAGAACTTTAAAAGTGCTCATCATTGGAAAACGTTCTTCGGGGCGAA
AACTCTCAAGGATCTTACCGCTGTTGAGATCCAGTTCGATGTAACCCACTCGTGCACCCAACTGATCTTC
AGCATCTTTTACTTTCACCAGCGTTTCTGGGTGAGCAAAAACAGGAAGGCAAAATGCCGCAAAAAAGGGA
ATAAGGGCGACACGGAAATGTTGAATACTCATACTCTTCCTTTTTCAATATTATTGAAGCATTTATCAGG
GTTATTGTCTCATGAGCGGATACATATTTGAATGTATTTAGAAAAATAAACAAATAGGGGTTCCGCGCAC
ATTTCCCCGAAAAGTGCCACCTGACGTCGACGGATCGGGAGATCTCCCGATCCCCTATGGTCGACTCTCA
GTACAATCTGCTCTGATGCCGCATAGTTAAGCCAGTATCTGCTCCCTGCTTGTGTGTTGGAGGTCGCTGA
GTAGTGCGCGAGCAAAATTTAAGCTACAACAAGGCAAGGCTTGACCGACAATTGCATGAAGAATCTGCTT
AGGGTTAGGCGTTTTGCGCTGCTTCGCGATGTACGGGCCAGATATACGCGTTGACATTGATTATTGACTA
GTTATTAATAGTAATCAATTACGGGGTCATTAGTTCATAGCCCATATATGGAGTTCCGCGTTACATAACT
TACGGTAAATGGCCCGCCTGGCTGACCGCCCAACGACCCCCGCCCATTGACGTCAATAATGACGTATGTT
CCCATAGTAACGCCAATAGGGACTTTCCATTGACGTCAATGGGTGGAGTATTTACGGTAAACTGCCCACT
TGGCAGTACATCAAGTGTATCATATGCCAAGTACGCCCCCTATTGACGTCAATGACGGTAAATGGCCCGC
CTGGCATTATGCCCAGTACATGACCTTATGGGACTTTCCTACTTGGCAGTACATCTACGTATTAGTCATC
GCTATTACCATGGTGATGCGGTTTTGGCAGTACATCAATGGGCGTGGATAGCGGTTTGACTCACGGGGAT
TTCCAAGTCTCCACCCCATTGACGTCAATGGGAGTTTGTTTTGGAACCAAAATCAACGGGACTTTCCAAA
ATGTCGTAACAACTCCGCCCCATTGACGCAAATGGGCGGTAGGCGTGTACGGTGGGAGGTCTATATAAGC
AGAGCTCTCCCTATCAGTGATAGAGATCTCCCTATCAGTGATAGAGATCGTCGACGAGCTCGTTTAGTGA
ACCGTCAGATCGCCTGGAGACGCCATCCACGCTGTTTTGACCTCCATAGAAGACACCGGGACCGATCCAG
CCTCCGGACTCTAGCGTTTAAACTT
