>Addgene plasmid #41572 | NTM (FLM-PC1Δ137) | addgene partial sequence | sequence record 61340 | BGH-rev 5'-TAGAAGGCACAGTCGAGG-3'
ACTCAATGGTGATGGTGATGATGACCGGTATGCATATTCAGATCCTCTTCTGAGATGAGTTTTTGTTCGA
AGGGCCCCAGATCCTCTTCTGAGATGAGTTTTTGTTCTCGAGCGGCCGCACTAGGAGCCCCTGGAGGAGC
GAGAGGGCAGCGGCTCCATCCCTTCAAAGCGGACTTTGTGGCGGAACTCCTTGACCTTGCTGAGGCCCAT
CCAGAGGCGCAGCCTGCGCAGGAACAACTCCACCATCTCGTAGTCCTGGGGCTCCCAGGCCGGCCGGTAC
AGCTCTCCACGCAAGGCGTGGTAGCGCCAGCGGAGAATAACAGCCCCCAGCCGTAGGGCGCCCCACAGCC
GCAGTGCCCAGAGCCCCACACACAGCAGGGGTGACAGGTGCCAGGACTCACGCGTCCTCGCCAGCACACA
CGCCACCCCCAGGCCCAGCCCGAGGAGGAAGGAGATCACCGCCAGGGCCGCAGGGAGGGCAGAGGCTGCT
GGCGGGTCAGGGAGGGCAGAGGCTGTCTGCGGGTCAGGGAGGGCGGAGCCTGTCGGTGGGGCAGGGAGGG
CAGAGGCCCTTGGTGGATCCGCGCCAGGTGGAGAGAATGATGAGATGGTTGACACTGCCAAACCTTGAGT
GATGGTGATGTTCACAGTCTCTGAAGACACATTTTTACTCCCAACAAGCCCCCTGCAGAAGTAGGAGCCG
CTATCTTTGAGTGTGGCTTTTGGAATGTGGAAGTCAGAATTATGATGAAAATACTTCCTGTCTTTGCCAT
TCTGTAAATATGTGACCTTATGCAGAGCAGTGTTCTTCCAGCTGTGACACCTCAGGTGAATAGGGTCTTC
CTCCTTGAACACCCACCGAGGGGCCTGGAGCAACAGCCAGCCGATATGGACTTCTAGCTGCACCGGGTCA
CTGAGGGTGGAGAG
